>Addgene plasmid #118891 | pOCC176 | depositor full sequence | sequence record 224681 | Full Sequence
AGCTGCCACCATTTTGTTCGCCCAGGACTCTAGCTATAGTTCTAGTGGTTGGCTACGTATACTCCGGAAT
ATTAATAGATCATGGAGATAATTAAAATGATAACCATCTCGCAAATAAATAAGTATTTTACTGTTTTCGT
AACAGTTTTGTAATAAAAAAACCTATAAATATTCCGGATTATTCATACCGTCCCACCATCGGGCGCGGAT
CGCCACCATGGGCAGCAGCCATCACCATCACCATCACAGCAGCGGCAGAATGAAAATCGAAGAAGGTAAA
CTGGTAATCTGGATTAACGGCGATAAAGGCTATAACGGTCTCGCTGAAGTCGGTAAGAAATTCGAGAAAG
ATACCGGAATTAAAGTCACCGTTGAGCATCCGGATAAACTGGAAGAGAAATTCCCACAGGTTGCGGCAAC
TGGCGATGGCCCTGACATTATCTTCTGGGCACACGACCGCTTTGGTGGCTACGCTCAATCTGGCCTGTTG
GCTGAAATCACCCCGGACAAAGCGTTCCAGGACAAGCTGTATCCGTTTACCTGGGATGCCGTACGTTACA
ACGGCAAGCTGATTGCTTACCCGATCGCTGTTGAAGCGTTATCGCTGATTTATAACAAAGATCTGCTGCC
GAACCCGCCAAAAACCTGGGAAGAGATCCCGGCGCTGGATAAAGAACTGAAAGCGAAAGGTAAGAGCGCG
CTGATGTTCAACCTGCAAGAACCGTACTTCACCTGGCCGCTGATTGCTGCTGACGGGGGTTATGCGTTCA
AGTATGAAAACGGCAAGTACGACATTAAAGACGTGGGCGTGGATAACGCTGGCGCGAAAGCGGGTCTGAC
CTTCCTGGTTGACCTGATTAAAAACAAACACATGAATGCAGACACCGATTACTCCATCGCAGAAGCTGCC
TTTAATAAAGGCGAAACAGCGATGACCATCAACGGCCCGTGGGCATGGTCCAACATCGACACCAGCAAAG
TGAATTATGGTGTAACGGTACTGCCGACCTTCAAGGGTCAACCATCCAAACCGTTCGTTGGCGTGCTGAG
CGCAGGTATTAACGCCGCCAGTCCGAACAAAGAGCTGGCAAAAGAGTTCCTCGAAAACTATCTGCTGACT
GATGAAGGTCTGGAAGCGGTTAATAAAGACAAACCGCTGGGTGCCGTAGCGCTGAAGTCTTACGAGGAAG
AGTTGGTGAAAGATCCGCGTATTGCCGCCACTATGGAAAACGCCCAGAAAGGTGAAATCATGCCGAACAT
CCCGCAGATGTCCGCTTTCTGGTATGCCGTGCGTACTGCGGTGATCAACGCCGCCAGCGGTCGTCAGACT
GTCGATGAAGCCCTGAAAGACGCGCAGACTAATTCGAGCTCGAACAACAACAACAATAACAATAACAACA
ACAGCAGCGGCAGACTGGAAGTTCTGTTCCAGGGGCCGATGGACAAAGACTGCGAAATGAAGCGCACCAC
CCTGGATAGCCCTCTGGGCAAGCTGGAACTGTCTGGGTGCGAACAGGGCCTGCACCGTATCATCTTCCTG
GGCAAAGGAACATCTGCCGCCGACGCCGTGGAAGTGCCTGCCCCAGCCGCCGTGCTGGGCGGACCAGAGC
CACTGATGCAGGCCACCGCCTGGCTCAACGCCTACTTTCACCAGCCTGAGGCCATCGAGGAGTTCCCTGT
GCCAGCCCTGCACCACCCAGTGTTCCAGCAGGAGAGCTTTACCCGCCAGGTGCTGTGGAAACTGCTGAAA
GTGGTGAAGTTCGGAGAGGTCATCAGCTACAGCCACCTGGCCGCCCTGGCCGGCAATCCCGCCGCCACCG
CCGCCGTGAAAACCGCCCTGAGCGGAAATCCCGTGCCCATTCTGATCCCCTGCCACCGGGTGGTGCAGGG
CGACCTGGACGTGGGGGGCTACGAGGGCGGGCTCGCCGTGAAAGAGTGGCTGCTGGCCCACGAGGGCCAC
AGACTGGGCAAGCCTGGGCTGGGTGGATCCAGCAGCGGCAGAGAAAACTTGTATTTCCAGGGCGCGGCCG
CAAGCGCTATGGCCACAACCTGTTACATTGCACAAGATAAAAATATATCATCACGAACAGTAAAACTGTC
TGCTTACATAAACAGTAATACAAGGGGTGTTATGCAGTTTAAGGTTTACACCTATAAAAGAGAGAGCCGT
TATCGTCTGTTTGTGGATGTACAGAGTGATATTATTGACACGCCCGGGCGACGGATGGTGATCCCCCTGG
CCAGTGCCCGTCTGCTGTCAGATAAAGTCTCCCGTGAACTTTACCCGGTGGTGCATATCGGGGATGAAAG
CTGGCGCATGATGACCACCGATATGGCCAGTGTGCCGGTCTCCGTTATCGGGGAAGAAGTGGCTGATCTC
AGCCACCGCGAAAATGACATCAAAAACGCCATTAACCTGATGTTCTGGGGAATATAAATGTCAGGCTCCC
TTATACACAGCCAGTGGCGCGCCGTAATAGAAGCTTGTCGAGAAGTACTAGAGGATCATAATCAGCCATA
CCACATTTGTAGAGGTTTTACTTGCTTTAAAAAACCTCCCACACCTCCCCCTGAACCTGAAACATAAAAT
GAATGCAATTGTTGTTGTTAACTTGTTTATTGCAGCTTATAATGGTTACAAATAAAGCAATAGCATCACA
AATTTCACAAATAAAGCATTTTTTTCACTGCATTCTAGTTGTGGTTTGTCCAAACTCATCAATGTATCTT
ATCATGTCTGGATCTGATCACTGCTTGAGCCTAGGAGATCCGAACCAGATAAGTGAAAGCCTGCATCCGC
AGATCTTAATTAATAAAACACGATACATTGTTATTAGTACATTTATTAAGCGCTAGATTCTGTGCGTTGT
TGATTTACAGACAATTGTTGTACGTATTTTAATAATTCATTAAATTTATAATCTTTAGGGTGGTATGTTA
GAGCGAAAATCAAATGATTTTCAGCGTCTTTATATCTGAATTTAAATATTAAATCCTCAATAGATTTGTA
AAATAGGTTTCGATTAGTTTCAAACAAGGGTTGTTTTTCCGAACCGATGGCTGGACTATCTAATGGATTT
TCGCTCAACGCCACAAAACTTGCCAAATCTTGTAGCAGCAATCTAGCTTTGTCGATATTCGTTTGTGTTT
TGTTTTGTAATAAAGGTTCGACGTCGTTCAAAATATTATGCGCTTTTGTATTTCTTTCATCACTGTCGTT
AGTGTACAATTGACTCGACGTAAACACGTTAAATAACGCTTGGACATATTTAACATCGGGCGTGTTAGCT
TTATTAGGCCGATTATCGTCGTCGTCCCAACCCTCGTCGTTAGAAGTTGCTTCCGAAGACGATTTTGCCA
TAGCCACACGACGCCTATTAATTGTGTCGGCTAACACGTCCGCGATCAAATTTGTAGTTGAGCTTTTTGG
GCCTCATGGGCCTTCCGCTCACTGCCCGCTTTCCAGTCGGGAAACCTGTCGTGCCAGCTGCATTAACATG
GTCATAGCTGTTTCCTTGCGTATTGGGCGCTCTCCGCTTCCTCGCTCACTGACTCGCTGCGCTCGGTCGT
TCGGGTAAAGCCTGGGGTGCCTAATGAGCAAAAGGCCAGCAAAAGGCCAGGAACCGTAAAAAGGCCGCGT
TGCTGGCGTTTTTCCATAGGCTCCGCCCCCCTGACGAGCATCACAAAAATCGACGCTCAAGTCAGAGGTG
GCGAAACCCGACAGGACTATAAAGATACCAGGCGTTTCCCCCTGGAAGCTCCCTCGTGCGCTCTCCTGTT
CCGACCCTGCCGCTTACCGGATACCTGTCCGCCTTTCTCCCTTCGGGAAGCGTGGCGCTTTCTCATAGCT
CACGCTGTAGGTATCTCAGTTCGGTGTAGGTCGTTCGCTCCAAGCTGGGCTGTGTGCACGAACCCCCCGT
TCAGCCCGACCGCTGCGCCTTATCCGGTAACTATCGTCTTGAGTCCAACCCGGTAAGACACGACTTATCG
CCACTGGCAGCAGCCACTGGTAACAGGATTAGCAGAGCGAGGTATGTAGGCGGTGCTACAGAGTTCTTGA
AGTGGTGGCCTAACTACGGCTACACTAGAAGAACAGTATTTGGTATCTGCGCTCTGCTGAAGCCAGTTAC
CTTCGGAAAAAGAGTTGGTAGCTCTTGATCCGGCAAACAAACCACCGCTGGTAGCGGTGGTTTTTTTGTT
TGCAAGCAGCAGATTACGCGCAGAAAAAAAGGATCTCAAGAAGATCCTTTGATCTTTTCTACGGGGTCTG
ACGCTCAGTGGAACGAAAACTCACGTTAAGGGATTTTGGTCATGAGATTATCAAAAAGGATCTTCACCTA
GATCCTTTTAAATTAAAAATGAAGTTTTAAATCAATCTAAAGTATATATGAGTAAACTTGGTCTGACAGT
TACCAATGCTTAATCAGTGAGGCACCTATCTCAGCGATCTGTCTATTTCGTTCATCCATAGTTGCCTGAC
TCCCCGTCGTGTAGATAACTACGATACGGGAGGGCTTACCATCTGGCCCCAGTGCTGCAATGATACCGCG
AGACCCACGCTCACCGGCTCCAGATTTATCAGCAATAAACCAGCCAGCCGGAAGGGCCGAGCGCAGAAGT
GGTCCTGCAACTTTATCCGCCTCCATCCAGTCTATTAATTGTTGCCGGGAAGCTAGAGTAAGTAGTTCGC
CAGTTAATAGTTTGCGCAACGTTGTTGCCATTGCTGCAGGCATCGTGGTGTCACGCTCGTCGTTTGGTAT
GGCTTCATTCAGCTCCGGTTCCCAACGATCAAGGCGAGTTACATGATCCCCCATGTTGTGCAAAAAAGCG
GTTAGCTCCTTCGGTCCTCCGATCGTTGTCAGAAGTAAGTTGGCCGCAGTGTTATCACTCATGGTTATGG
CAGCACTGCATAATTCTCTTACTGTCATGCCATCCGTAAGATGCTTTTCTGTGACTGGTGAGTACTCAAC
CAAGTCATTCTGAGAATAGTGTATGCGGCGACCGAGTTGCTCTTGCCCGGCGTCAACACGGGATAATACC
GCGCCACATAGCAGAACTTTAAAAGTGCTCATCATTGGAAAACGTTCTTCGGGGCGAAAACTCTCAAGGA
TCTTACCGCTGTTGAGATCCAGTTCGATGTAACCCACTCGTGCACCCAACTGATCTTCAGCATCTTTTAC
TTTCACCAGCGTTTCTGGGTGAGCAAAAACAGGAAGGCAAAATGCCGCAAAAAAGGGAATAAGGGCGACA
CGGAAATGTTGAATACTCATTACTCTTCCTTTTTCAATATTATTGAAGCATTTATCAGGGTTATTGTCTC
ATGAGCGGATACATATTTGAATGTATTTAGAAAAATAAACAAATAGGGGTTCCGCGCACATTTCCCCGAA
AAGTGCCACCTAAATTGTAAGCGTTAATATTTTGTTAAAATTCGCGTTAAATTTTTGTTAAATCAGCTCA
TTTTTTAACCAATAGGCCGAAATCGGCAAAATCCCTTATAAATCAAAAGAATAGACCGAGATAGGGTTGA
GTGGCCGCTACAGGGCGCTCCCATTCGCCATTCAGGCTGCGCAACTGTTGGGAAGGGCGTTTCGGTGCGG
GCCTCTTCGCTATTACGCCAGCTGGCGAAAGGGGGATGTGCTGCAAGGCGATTAAGTTGGGTAACGCCAG
GGTTTTCCCAGTCACGACGTTGTAAAACGACGGCCAGTGAGCGCGACGTAATACGACTCACTATAGGGCG
AATTGGCGGAAGGCCGTCAAGGCCGTGACGTTAAAACTATTAAGCCATCCAATCGACCGTTAGTCGAATC
AGGACCGCTGGTGCGAGAAGCCGCGAAGTATGGCGAATGCATCGTATAACGTGTGGAGTCCGCTCATTAG
AGCGTCATGTTTAGACAAGAAAGCTACATATTTAATTGATCCCGATGATTTTATTGATAAATTGACCCTA
ACTCCATACACGGTATTCTACAATGGCGGGGTTTTGGTCAAAATTTCCGGACTGCGATTGTACATGCTGT
TAACGGCTCCGCCCACTATTAATGAAATTAAAAATTCCAATTTTAAAAAACGCAGCAAGAGAAACATTTG
TATGAAAGAATGCGTAGAAGGAAAGAAAAATGTCGTGGACATGCTGAACAACAAGATTAATATGCCTCCG
TGTATAAAAAAAATATTGAACGATTTGAAAGAAAACAATGTACCGCGCGGCGGTATGTACAGGAAGAGGT
TTATACTAAACTGTTACATTGCAAACGTGGTTTCGTGTGCCAAGTGTGAAAACCGATGTTTAATCAAGGC
TCTGACGCATTTCTACAACCACGACTCCAAGTGTGTGGGTGAAGTCATGCATCTTTTAATCAAATCCCAA
GATGTGTATAAACCACCAAACTGCCAAAAAATGAAAACTGTGGACAAGCTCTGTCCGTTTGCTGGCAACT
GCAAGGGTCTCAATCCTATTTGTAATTATTGAATAATAAAACAATTATAAATGCTAAATTTGTTTTTTAT
TAACGATACAAACCAAACGCAACAAGAACATTTGTAGTATTATCTATAATTGAAAACGCGTAGTTATAAT
CGCTGAGGTAATATTTAAAATCATTTTCAAATGATTCACAGTTAATTTGCGACAATATAATTTTATTTTC
ACATAAACTAGACGCCTTGTCGTCTTCTTCTTCGTATTCCTTCTCTTTTTCATTTTTCTCCTCATAAAAA
TTAACATAGTTATTATCGTATCCATATATGTATCTATCGTATAGAGTAAATTTTTTGTTGTCATAAATAT
ATATGTCTTTTTTAATGGGGTGTATAGTACCGCTGCGCATAGTTTTTCTGTAATTTACAACAGTGCTATT
TTCTGGTAGTTCTTCGGAGTGTGTTGCTTTAATTATTAAATTTATATAATCAATGAATTTGGGATCGTCG
GTTTTGTACAATATGTTGCCGGCATAGTACGCAGCTTCTTCTAGTTCAATTACACCATTTTTTAGCAGCA
CCGGATTAACATAACTTTCCAAAATGTTGTACGAACCGTTAAACAAAAACAGTTCACCTCCCTTTTCTAT
ACTATTGTCTGCGAGCAGTTGTTTGTTGTTAAAAATAACAGCCATTGTAATGAGACGCACAAACTAATAT
CACA
Features (pLannotate 1.2.2; 18 found; start..end, strand, type, name):
     79..170     +  promoter       polyhedrin promoter: polh from Autographa californica; promoter for the baculovirus polyhedrin gene
    230..247     +  CDS            7xHis (fragment): 6xHis affinity tag
    260..1360    +  CDS            MBP: maltose binding protein from E. coli; malE (mutated); This version of the gene does not encode a signal sequence, so MBP will remain in the cytosol.
   1439..1984    +  CDS            SNAP-tag®: human O6-alkylguanine-DNA-alkyltransferase variant that forms covalent bonds with benzylguanine derivatives fast-reacting variant, optimized for mammalian expression
   2132..2434    +  CDS            ccdB: CCDB_ECOLI - Also known as G, letB, letD. Experimental evidence at protein level: Swiss-Prot protein existence level 1. Toxic component of a type II toxin-antitoxin (TA) system, functioning in plasmid maintainence. Responsible for the post- segregational killing (PSK) of plasmid-free cells, also referred to as a plasmid addiction system. Half-life of over 2 hours. Cell killing by CcdB is accompanied by filamentation, defects in chromosome and plasmid segregation, defects in cell division, formation of anucleate cells, decreased DNA synthesis and plasmid loss. Interferes with the activity of DN
   2504..2587    +  CDS            large T antigen (fragment): large T antigen from SV40 (simian virus 40)
   2610..2744    +  polyA_signal   SV40 poly(A) signal: SV40 polyadenylation signal
   2817..3189    +  3'UTR          polyhedrin 3' UTR: 3' UTR from the Autographa californica nucleopolyhedrovirus polyhedrin gene (Suzuki et al., 2006)
   3449..3496    -  CDS            lacI (fragment): lac repressor; lacI; The lac repressor binds to the lac operator to inhibit transcription in E. coli. This inhibition can be relieved by adding lactose or isopropyl-β-D-thiogalactopyranoside (IPTG).
   3533..3573    -  rep_origin     RSF ori (fragment): Plasmids containing the RSF 1030 origin of replication can be propagated in E. coli cells that contain additional plasmids with compatible origins.
   3651..4239    -  rep_origin     ori: high-copy-number ColE1/pMB1/pBR322/pUC origin of replication
   4410..5270    -  CDS            AmpR: β-lactamase; bla; confers resistance to ampicillin, carbenicillin, and related antibiotics
   5272..5376    -  promoter       AmpR promoter: bla
   5402..5533    -  rep_origin     M13 ori (fragment): M13 bacteriophage origin of replication; arrow indicates direction of (+) strand synthesis
   5554..5710    -  CDS            lacZα (fragment): LacZα fragment of β-galactosidase; lacZ fragment
   5719..5737    +  promoter       T7 promoter: promoter for bacteriophage T7 RNA polymerase
   5840..6469    +  CDS            LEF-2: LEF2_NPVAC - Experimental evidence at protein level: Swiss-Prot protein existence level 1. Plays an essential role in viral DNA replication. Does not seem to participate in the initiation step but is rather important for the amplification of DNA. Also required for expression from the vp39 and polh promoters. From Autographa californica nuclear polyhedrosis virus (AcMNPV).
   6510..7115    +  CDS            ORF603: baculovirus ORF603 protein
