>Addgene plasmid #118891 | pOCC176 | addgene full sequence | sequence record 232282 | Addgene NGS Result
ATCATGGAGATAATTAAAATGATAACCATCTCGCAAATAAATAAGTATTTTACTGTTTTCGTAACAGTTT
TGTAATAAAAAAACCTATAAATATTCCGGATTATTCATACCGTCCCACCATCGGGCGCGGATCGCCACCA
TGGGCAGCAGCCATCACCATCACCATCACAGCAGCGGCAGAATGAAAATCGAAGAAGGTAAACTGGTAAT
CTGGATTAACGGCGATAAAGGCTATAACGGTCTCGCTGAAGTCGGTAAGAAATTCGAGAAAGATACCGGA
ATTAAAGTCACCGTTGAGCATCCGGATAAACTGGAAGAGAAATTCCCACAGGTTGCGGCAACTGGCGATG
GCCCTGACATTATCTTCTGGGCACACGACCGCTTTGGTGGCTACGCTCAATCTGGCCTGTTGGCTGAAAT
CACCCCGGACAAAGCGTTCCAGGACAAGCTGTATCCGTTTACCTGGGATGCCGTACGTTACAACGGCAAG
CTGATTGCTTACCCGATCGCTGTTGAAGCGTTATCGCTGATTTATAACAAAGATCTGCTGCCGAACCCGC
CAAAAACCTGGGAAGAGATCCCGGCGCTGGATAAAGAACTGAAAGCGAAAGGTAAGAGCGCGCTGATGTT
CAACCTGCAAGAACCGTACTTCACCTGGCCGCTGATTGCTGCTGACGGGGGTTATGCGTTCAAGTATGAA
AACGGCAAGTACGACATTAAAGACGTGGGCGTGGATAACGCTGGCGCGAAAGCGGGTCTGACCTTCCTGG
TTGACCTGATTAAAAACAAACACATGAATGCAGACACCGATTACTCCATCGCAGAAGCTGCCTTTAATAA
AGGCGAAACAGCGATGACCATCAACGGCCCGTGGGCATGGTCCAACATCGACACCAGCAAAGTGAATTAT
GGTGTAACGGTACTGCCGACCTTCAAGGGTCAACCATCCAAACCGTTCGTTGGCGTGCTGAGCGCAGGTA
TTAACGCCGCCAGTCCGAACAAAGAGCTGGCAAAAGAGTTCCTCGAAAACTATCTGCTGACTGATGAAGG
TCTGGAAGCGGTTAATAAAGACAAACCGCTGGGTGCCGTAGCGCTGAAGTCTTACGAGGAAGAGTTGGTG
AAAGATCCGCGTATTGCCGCCACTATGGAAAACGCCCAGAAAGGTGAAATCATGCCGAACATCCCGCAGA
TGTCCGCTTTCTGGTATGCCGTGCGTACTGCGGTGATCAACGCCGCCAGCGGTCGTCAGACTGTCGATGA
AGCCCTGAAAGACGCGCAGACTAATTCGAGCTCGAACAACAACAACAATAACAATAACAACAACAGCAGC
GGCAGACTGGAAGTTCTGTTCCAGGGGCCGATGGACAAAGACTGCGAAATGAAGCGCACCACCCTGGATA
GCCCTCTGGGCAAGCTGGAACTGTCTGGGTGCGAACAGGGCCTGCACCGTATCATCTTCCTGGGCAAAGG
AACATCTGCCGCCGACGCCGTGGAAGTGCCTGCCCCAGCCGCCGTGCTGGGCGGACCAGAGCCACTGATG
CAGGCCACCGCCTGGCTCAACGCCTACTTTCACCAGCCTGAGGCCATCGAGGAGTTCCCTGTGCCAGCCC
TGCACCACCCAGTGTTCCAGCAGGAGAGCTTTACCCGCCAGGTGCTGTGGAAACTGCTGAAAGTGGTGAA
GTTCGGAGAGGTCATCAGCTACAGCCACCTGGCCGCCCTGGCCGGCAATCCCGCCGCCACCGCCGCCGTG
AAAACCGCCCTGAGCGGAAATCCCGTGCCCATTCTGATCCCCTGCCACCGGGTGGTGCAGGGCGACCTGG
ACGTGGGGGGCTACGAGGGCGGGCTCGCCGTGAAAGAGTGGCTGCTGGCCCACGAGGGCCACAGACTGGG
CAAGCCTGGGCTGGGTGGATCCAGCAGCGGCAGAGAAAACTTGTATTTCCAGGGCGCGGCCGCAAGCGCT
ATGGCCACAACCTGTTACATTGCACAAGATAAAAATATATCATCACGAACAGTAAAACTGTCTGCTTACA
TAAACAGTAATACAAGGGGTGTTATGCAGTTTAAGGTTTACACCTATAAAAGAGAGAGCCGTTATCGTCT
GTTTGTGGATGTACAGAGTGATATTATTGACACGCCCGGGCGACGGATGGTGATCCCCCTGGCCAGTGCC
CGTCTGCTGTCAGATAAAGTCTCCCGTGAACTTTACCCGGTGGTGCATATCGGGGATGAAAGCTGGCGCA
TGATGACCACCGATATGGCCAGTGTGCCGGTCTCCGTTATCGGGGAAGAAGTGGCTGATCTCAGCCACCG
CGAAAATGACATCAAAAACGCCATTAACCTGATGTTCTGGGGAATATAAATGTCAGGCTCCCTTATACAC
AGCCAGTGGCGCGCCGTAATAGAAGCTTGTCGAGAAGTACTAGAGGATCATAATCAGCCATACCACATTT
GTAGAGGTTTTACTTGCTTTAAAAAACCTCCCACACCTCCCCCTGAACCTGAAACATAAAATGAATGCAA
TTGTTGTTGTTAACTTGTTTATTGCAGCTTATAATGGTTACAAATAAAGCAATAGCATCACAAATTTCAC
AAATAAAGCATTTTTTTCACTGCATTCTAGTTGTGGTTTGTCCAAACTCATCAATGTATCTTATCATGTC
TGGATCTGATCACTGCTTGAGCCTAGGAGATCCGAACCAGATAAGTGAAAGCCTGCATCCGCAGATCTTA
ATTAATAAAACACGATACATTGTTATTAGTACATTTATTAAGCGCTAGATTCTGTGCGTTGTTGATTTAC
AGACAATTGTTGTACGTATTTTAATAATTCATTAAATTTATAATCTTTAGGGTGGTATGTTAGAGCGAAA
ATCAAATGATTTTCAGCGTCTTTATATCTGAATTTAAATATTAAATCCTCAATAGATTTGTAAAATAGGT
TTCGATTAGTTTCAAACAAGGGTTGTTTTTCCGAACCGATGGCTGGACTATCTAATGGATTTTCGCTCAA
CGCCACAAAACTTGCCAAATCTTGTAGCAGCAATCTAGCTTTGTCGATATTCGTTTGTGTTTTGTTTTGT
AATAAAGGTTCGACGTCGTTCAAAATATTATGCGCTTTTGTATTTCTTTCATCACTGTCGTTAGTGTACA
ATTGACTCGACGTAAACACGTTAAATAACGCTTGGACATATTTAACATCGGGCGTGTTAGCTTTATTAGG
CCGATTATCGTCGTCGTCCCAACCCTCGTCGTTAGAAGTTGCTTCCGAAGACGATTTTGCCATAGCCACA
CGACGCCTATTAATTGTGTCGGCTAACACGTCCGCGATCAAATTTGTAGTTGAGCTTTTTGGGCCTCATG
GGCCTTCCGCTCACTGCCCGCTTTCCAGTCGGGAAACCTGTCGTGCCAGCTGCATTAACATGGTCATAGC
TGTTTCCTTGCGTATTGGGCGCTCTCCGCTTCCTCGCTCACTGACTCGCTGCGCTCGGTCGTTCGGGTAA
AGCCTGGGGTGCCTAATGAGCAAAAGGCCAGCAAAAGGCCAGGAACCGTAAAAAGGCCGCGTTGCTGGCG
TTTTTCCATAGGCTCCGCCCCCCTGACGAGCATCACAAAAATCGACGCTCAAGTCAGAGGTGGCGAAACC
CGACAGGACTATAAAGATACCAGGCGTTTCCCCCTGGAAGCTCCCTCGTGCGCTCTCCTGTTCCGACCCT
GCCGCTTACCGGATACCTGTCCGCCTTTCTCCCTTCGGGAAGCGTGGCGCTTTCTCATAGCTCACGCTGT
AGGTATCTCAGTTCGGTGTAGGTCGTTCGCTCCAAGCTGGGCTGTGTGCACGAACCCCCCGTTCAGCCCG
ACCGCTGCGCCTTATCCGGTAACTATCGTCTTGAGTCCAACCCGGTAAGACACGACTTATCGCCACTGGC
AGCAGCCACTGGTAACAGGATTAGCAGAGCGAGGTATGTAGGCGGTGCTACAGAGTTCTTGAAGTGGTGG
CCTAACTACGGCTACACTAGAAGAACAGTATTTGGTATCTGCGCTCTGCTGAAGCCAGTTACCTTCGGAA
AAAGAGTTGGTAGCTCTTGATCCGGCAAACAAACCACCGCTGGTAGCGGTGGTTTTTTTGTTTGCAAGCA
GCAGATTACGCGCAGAAAAAAAGGATCTCAAGAAGATCCTTTGATCTTTTCTACGGGGTCTGACGCTCAG
TGGAACGAAAACTCACGTTAAGGGATTTTGGTCATGAGATTATCAAAAAGGATCTTCACCTAGATCCTTT
TAAATTAAAAATGAAGTTTTAAATCAATCTAAAGTATATATGAGTAAACTTGGTCTGACAGTTACCAATG
CTTAATCAGTGAGGCACCTATCTCAGCGATCTGTCTATTTCGTTCATCCATAGTTGCCTGACTCCCCGTC
GTGTAGATAACTACGATACGGGAGGGCTTACCATCTGGCCCCAGTGCTGCAATGATACCGCGAGAACCAC
GCTCACCGGCTCCAGATTTATCAGCAATAAACCAGCCAGCCGGAAGGGCCGAGCGCAGAAGTGGTCCTGC
AACTTTATCCGCCTCCATCCAGTCTATTAATTGTTGCCGGGAAGCTAGAGTAAGTAGTTCGCCAGTTAAT
AGTTTGCGCAACGTTGTTGCCATTGCTACAGGCATCGTGGTGTCACGCTCGTCGTTTGGTATGGCTTCAT
TCAGCTCCGGTTCCCAACGATCAAGGCGAGTTACATGATCCCCCATGTTGTGCAAAAAAGCGGTTAGCTC
CTTCGGTCCTCCGATCGTTGTCAGAAGTAAGTTGGCCGCAGTGTTATCACTCATGGTTATGGCAGCACTG
CATAATTCTCTTACTGTCATGCCATCCGTAAGATGCTTTTCTGTGACTGGTGAGTACTCAACCAAGTCAT
TCTGAGAATAGTGTATGCGGCGACCGAGTTGCTCTTGCCCGGCGTCAATACGGGATAATACCGCGCCACA
TAGCAGAACTTTAAAAGTGCTCATCATTGGAAAACGTTCTTCGGGGCGAAAACTCTCAAGGATCTTACCG
CTGTTGAGATCCAGTTCGATGTAACCCACTCGTGCACCCAACTGATCTTCAGCATCTTTTACTTTCACCA
GCGTTTCTGGGTGAGCAAAAACAGGAAGGCAAAATGCCGCAAAAAAGGGAATAAGGGCGACACGGAAATG
TTGAATACTCATACTCTTCCTTTTTCAATATTATTGAAGCATTTATCAGGGTTATTGTCTCATGAGCGGA
TACATATTTGAATGTATTTAGAAAAATAAACAAATAGGGGTTCCGCGCACATTTCCCCGAAAAGTGCCAC
CTAAATTGTAAGCGTTAATATTTTGTTAAAATTCGCGTTAAATTTTTGTTAAATCAGCTCATTTTTTAAC
CAATAGGCCGAAATCGGCAAAATCCCTTATAAATCAAAAGAATAGACCGAGATAGGGTTGAGTGGCCGCT
ACAGGGCGCTCCCATTCGCCATTCAGGCTGCGCAACTGTTGGGAAGGGCGTTTCGGTGCGGGCCTCTTCG
CTATTACGCCAGCTGGCGAAAGGGGGATGTGCTGCAAGGCGATTAAGTTGGGTAACGCCAGGGTTTTCCC
AGTCACGACGTTGTAAAACGACGGCCAGTGAGCGCGACGTAATACGACTCACTATAGGGCGAATTGGCGG
AAGGCCGTCAAGGCCGTGACGTTAAAACTATTAAGCCATCCAATCGACCGTTAGTCGAATCAGGACCGCT
GGTGCGAGAAGCCGCGAAGTATGGCGAATGCATCGTATAACGTGTGGAGTCCGCTCATTAGAGCGTCATG
TTTAGACAAGAAAGCTACATATTTAATTGATCCCGATGATTTTATTGATAAATTGACCCTAACTCCATAC
ACGGTATTCTACAATGGCGGGGTTTTGGTCAAAATTTCCGGACTGCGATTGTACATGCTGTTAACGGCTC
CGCCCACTATTAATGAAATTAAAAATTCCAATTTTAAAAAACGCAGCAAGAGAAACATTTGTATGAAAGA
ATGCGTAGAAGGAAAGAAAAATGTCGTGGACATGCTGAACAACAAGATTAATATGCCTCCGTGTATAAAA
AAAATATTGAACGATTTGAAAGAAAACAATGTACCGCGCGGCGGTATGTACAGGAAGAGGTTTATACTAA
ACTGTTACATTGCAAACGTGGTTTCGTGTGCCAAGTGTGAAAACCGATGTTTAATCAAGGCTCTGACGCA
TTTCTACAACCACGACTCCAAGTGTGTGGGTGAAGTCATGCATCTTTTAATCAAATCCCAAGATGTGTAT
AAACCACCAAACTGCCAAAAAATGAAAACTGTGGACAAGCTCTGTCCGTTTGCTGGCAACTGCAAGGGTC
TCAATCCTATTTGTAATTATTGAATAATAAAACAATTATAAATGCTAAATTTGTTTTTTATTAACGATAC
AAACCAAACGCAACAAGAACATTTGTAGTATTATCTATAATTGAAAACGCGTAGTTATAATCGCTGAGGT
AATATTTAAAATCATTTTCAAATGATTCACAGTTAATTTGCGACAATATAATTTTATTTTCACATAAACT
AGACGCCTTGTCGTCTTCTTCTTCGTATTCCTTCTCTTTTTCATTTTTCTCCTCATAAAAATTAACATAG
TTATTATCGTATCCATATATGTATCTATCGTATAGAGTAAATTTTTTGTTGTCATAAATATATATGTCTT
TTTTAATGGGGTGTATAGTACCGCTGCGCATAGTTTTTCTGTAATTTACAACAGTGCTATTTTCTGGTAG
TTCTTCGGAGTGTGTTGCTTTAATTATTAAATTTATATAATCAATGAATTTGGGATCGTCGGTTTTGTAC
AATATGTTGCCGGCATAGTACGCAGCTTCTTCTAGTTCAATTACACCATTTTTTAGCAGCACCGGATTAA
CATAACTTTCCAAAATGTTGTACGAACCGTTAAACAAAAACAGTTCACCTCCCTTTTCTATACTATTGTC
TGCGAGCAGTTGTTTGTTGTTAAAAATAACAGCCATTGTAATGAGACGCACAAACTAATATCACAAGCTG
CCACCATTTTGTTCGCCCAGGACTCTAGCTATAGTTCTAGTGGTTGGCTACGTATACTCCGGAATATTAA
TAG
Features (pLannotate 1.2.2; 18 found; start..end, strand, type, name):
      1..92      +  promoter       polyhedrin promoter: polh from Autographa californica; promoter for the baculovirus polyhedrin gene
    152..169     +  CDS            7xHis (fragment): 6xHis affinity tag
    182..1282    +  CDS            MBP: maltose binding protein from E. coli; malE (mutated); This version of the gene does not encode a signal sequence, so MBP will remain in the cytosol.
   1361..1906    +  CDS            SNAP-tag®: human O6-alkylguanine-DNA-alkyltransferase variant that forms covalent bonds with benzylguanine derivatives fast-reacting variant, optimized for mammalian expression
   2054..2356    +  CDS            ccdB: CCDB_ECOLI - Also known as G, letB, letD. Experimental evidence at protein level: Swiss-Prot protein existence level 1. Toxic component of a type II toxin-antitoxin (TA) system, functioning in plasmid maintainence. Responsible for the post- segregational killing (PSK) of plasmid-free cells, also referred to as a plasmid addiction system. Half-life of over 2 hours. Cell killing by CcdB is accompanied by filamentation, defects in chromosome and plasmid segregation, defects in cell division, formation of anucleate cells, decreased DNA synthesis and plasmid loss. Interferes with the activity of DN
   2426..2509    +  CDS            large T antigen (fragment): large T antigen from SV40 (simian virus 40)
   2532..2666    +  polyA_signal   SV40 poly(A) signal: SV40 polyadenylation signal
   2739..3111    +  3'UTR          polyhedrin 3' UTR: 3' UTR from the Autographa californica nucleopolyhedrovirus polyhedrin gene (Suzuki et al., 2006)
   3371..3418    -  CDS            lacI (fragment): lac repressor; lacI; The lac repressor binds to the lac operator to inhibit transcription in E. coli. This inhibition can be relieved by adding lactose or isopropyl-β-D-thiogalactopyranoside (IPTG).
   3455..3495    -  rep_origin     RSF ori (fragment): Plasmids containing the RSF 1030 origin of replication can be propagated in E. coli cells that contain additional plasmids with compatible origins.
   3573..4161    -  rep_origin     ori: high-copy-number ColE1/pMB1/pBR322/pUC origin of replication
   4332..5192    -  CDS            AmpR: β-lactamase; bla; confers resistance to ampicillin, carbenicillin, and related antibiotics
   5193..5297    -  promoter       AmpR promoter: bla
   5323..5454    -  rep_origin     M13 ori (fragment): M13 bacteriophage origin of replication; arrow indicates direction of (+) strand synthesis
   5475..5631    -  CDS            lacZα (fragment): LacZα fragment of β-galactosidase; lacZ fragment
   5640..5658    +  promoter       T7 promoter: promoter for bacteriophage T7 RNA polymerase
   5761..6390    +  CDS            LEF-2: LEF2_NPVAC - Experimental evidence at protein level: Swiss-Prot protein existence level 1. Plays an essential role in viral DNA replication. Does not seem to participate in the initiation step but is rather important for the amplification of DNA. Also required for expression from the vp39 and polh promoters. From Autographa californica nuclear polyhedrosis virus (AcMNPV).
   6431..7036    +  CDS            ORF603: baculovirus ORF603 protein
