[The description below was written by a language model from this plasmid's Addgene catalogue record and pLannotate feature annotations shown in this document.]
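Description:
pOCC176 is a baculovirus transfer (shuttle) vector built on the pOET1 backbone for insect-cell protein expression. It belongs to the FlexiBAC system and is meant to be recombined with a FlashBac-type bacmid to generate recombinant virus. In E. coli it replicates from a high-copy ColE1/pUC-type origin and is selected with ampicillin through the bla gene. Because the empty vector carries the ccdB toxin gene, it is propagated in the ccdB-tolerant strain DB3.1. The annotated AcMNPV LEF-2 and ORF603 sequences sit upstream of the expression cassette. They likely serve as one homology arm for recombination into the polyhedrin locus, although the record does not say so and no downstream arm is annotated. Short lacI, RSF ori, M13 ori, lacZα and T7 promoter matches appear to be backbone remnants.

The expression cassette is driven by the very late polyhedrin (polH) promoter. It encodes an N-terminal His6 tag and a signal-sequence-free maltose-binding protein, followed by a 3C protease site, a SNAP-tag and a TEV protease site. A NotI–ccdB–AscI stuffer comes next, followed by a stop codon, the SV40 polyadenylation signal and the polyhedrin 3′ UTR. A gene of interest is cloned between NotI and AscI, displacing ccdB, so that in standard E. coli strains only insert-containing plasmids yield colonies.

The resulting fusion can be purified through His6 or MBP, and MBP may also aid solubility. Cleavage with 3C removes that module and leaves a SNAP-tagged protein for covalent labelling with benzylguanine substrates, and TEV cleavage removes SNAP as well. The two sequence records, depositor and NGS, differ by one nucleotide in length and in their start coordinate but show the same features.
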