Addgene plasmid #118891: pOCC176
Purpose: shuttle vector for baculovirus production, using FlashBac bacmid; for recombinant protein with N-terminal HIS6-MBP tag, cleavable with 3C, and N-terminal SNAP, cleavable with TEV
Depositing lab: Marc Bickle & PEPC MPI CBG. Depositing organization: Max Planck Institute of Molecular Cell Biology and Genetics. Publication: FlexiBAC: a versatile, open-source baculovirus vector system for protein expression, secretion, and proteolytic processing. Lemaitre RP, Bogdanova A, Borgonovo B, Woodruff JB, Drechsel DN. BMC Biotechnol. 2019 Mar 29;19(1):20. doi: 10.1186/s12896-019-0512-z. PubMed 30925874.
Backbone
  Vector backbone: pOET1
  Backbone size w/o insert (bp): 4900
  Vector type: Insect Expression
Growth in bacteria
  Bacterial resistance: Ampicillin, 100 μg/mL
  Growth temperature: 37°C
  Growth strain: DB3.1
  Copy number: High Copy
Gene/Insert
  Gene/Insert name: NcoI-HIS6-MBP-3C-SNAP-TEV-NotI-ccdB-AscI-stop-HindIII cassette
  Promoter: polH
  Tag / fusion protein: HIS6-MBP, cleavable with 3C protease; SNAP, cleavable with TEV protease (N terminal on backbone)
  Cloning method: Restriction Enzyme; 5′ cloning site NotI (unknown if destroyed); 3′ cloning site AscI (unknown if destroyed)
Terms and licenses: Academic/Nonprofit Terms; Industry Terms: Not Available to Industry
How to cite: pOCC176 was a gift from Marc Bickle & PEPC MPI CBG (Addgene plasmid # 118891 ; http://n2t.net/addgene:118891 ; RRID:Addgene_118891)
